Addgene plasmid #118799: pHBS1410 GFP-TDP43 F-S
Purpose: To test the effect of sequence on nuclear body formation and splicing of full-length TDP43
Depositing lab: Rajat Rohatgi. Depositing organization: Stanford University. Publication: Phase separation-deficient TDP43 remains functional in splicing. Schmidt HB, Barreau A, Rohatgi R. Nat Commun. 2019 Oct 25;10(1):4890. doi: 10.1038/s41467-019-12740-2. PubMed 31653829.
Backbone
  Vector backbone: pLenti-CMV-Puro
  Vector type: Lentiviral
  Selectable markers: Puromycin
Growth in bacteria
  Bacterial resistance: Ampicillin, 100 μg/mL
  Growth temperature: 37°C
  Growth strain: NEB Stable
  Copy number: High Copy
Gene/Insert
  Gene/Insert name: TARDBP mutant
  Species: H. sapiens (human)
  Mutation: All F to S in CTD of full-length TDP43
  Entrez Gene: TARDBP (a.k.a. ALS10, TDP-43)
  Cloning method: Gibson Cloning
Terms and licenses: Academic/Nonprofit Terms; Industry Terms: Not Available to Industry
Depositor comments: Category 1: Compositional CTD mutants
How to cite: pHBS1410 GFP-TDP43 F-S was a gift from Rajat Rohatgi (Addgene plasmid # 118799 ; http://n2t.net/addgene:118799 ; RRID:Addgene_118799)
