[The description below was written by a language model from this plasmid's Addgene catalogue record and pLannotate feature annotations shown in this document.]
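Description:
pHBS1410 GFP-TDP43 F-S is a lentiviral transfer plasmid built on the pLenti-CMV-Puro backbone for expressing a fluorescently tagged mutant of human TDP-43 (TARDBP) in mammalian cells. In bacteria it is maintained through a high-copy ColE1/pUC-type origin and selected with ampicillin via the β-lactamase gene. An f1 origin, an SV40 origin and remnants of a lac/T7/T3 cloning region are also annotated in the backbone. The viral portion has a third-generation layout. An RSV promoter fused to a truncated HIV-1 5' LTR drives genomic RNA production in packaging cells. It is followed by the Ψ packaging signal with a gag fragment, the Rev response element for Rev-dependent nuclear export, and the cPPT/CTS element that aids nuclear import of the reverse-transcribed genome. A second truncated LTR, annotated by the software as a 5' LTR but positioned as the 3' LTR, and an SV40 polyadenylation signal close the viral unit.

The payload is driven by the CMV immediate-early enhancer and promoter. It consists of superfolder GFP placed directly upstream of full-length TDP-43, consistent with an N-terminal GFP fusion. According to the record, every phenylalanine in the C-terminal domain has been changed to serine, and the depositor classes the construct as a compositional CTD mutant. A residual attB2 Gateway site and a WPRE, which enhances transcript stability and expression, lie downstream. A separate mouse PGK promoter drives puromycin N-acetyltransferase, allowing selection of transduced cells. The stated purpose is to test how CTD sequence affects nuclear body formation and the splicing function of full-length TDP-43, with GFP presumably allowing the protein's localization to be visualised.
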