Features (pLannotate 1.2.2; 30 found; start..end, strand, type, name):
     25..125     +  CDS            Rev (fragment): human immunodeficiency virus 1 (HIV-1) Rev protein; rev; enhances nuclear export of unspliced and incompletely spliced viral mRNAs
    144..260     +  misc_feature   cPPT/CTS: central polypurine tract and central termination sequence of HIV-1
    283..586     +  enhancer       CMV enhancer: human cytomegalovirus immediate early enhancer
    587..790     +  promoter       CMV promoter: human cytomegalovirus (CMV) immediate early promoter
    913..1614    +  CDS            Superfolder GFP: Superfolder GFP is a basic (constitutively fluorescent) green fluorescent protein published in 2005, derived from Aequorea victoria. It is reported to be a very rapidly-maturing weak dimer.
   1624..2865    +  CDS            TARDBP: TADBP_HUMAN - Also known as TDP43. Experimental evidence at protein level: Swiss-Prot protein existence level 1. RNA-binding protein that is involved in various steps of RNA biogenesis and processing (PubMed:23519609). Preferentially binds, via its two RNA recognition motifs RRM1 and RRM2, to GU-repeats on RNA molecules predominantly localized within long introns and in the 3'UTR of mRNAs (PubMed:23519609, PubMed:24240615, PubMed:24464995). In turn, regulates the splicing of many non-coding and protein-coding RNAs including proteins involved in neuronal survival, as well as mRNAs that encode p
   2869..2893    -  protein_bind   attB2: mutant version of attB; recombination site for the Gateway® BP reaction BP Clonase™
   2929..3517    +  misc_feature   WPRE: woodchuck hepatitis virus posttranscriptional regulatory element
   3531..4030    +  promoter       PGK promoter: mouse phosphoglycerate kinase 1 promoter
   4051..4650    +  CDS            PuroR: puromycin N-acetyltransferase; pac from Streptomyces alboniger; confers resistance to puromycin
   4718..4855    +  CDS            nef (fragment): NEF_HV1LA - Experimental evidence at protein level: Swiss-Prot protein existence level 1. Extracellular Nef protein targets CD4(+) T-lymphocytes for apoptosis by interacting with CXCR4 surface receptors. From Human immunodeficiency virus type 1 group M subtype B (isolate Lai) (HIV-1).
   4841..5021    +  LTR            5' LTR (truncated): truncated 5' long terminal repeat (LTR) from HIV-1
   5093..5214    +  polyA_signal   SV40 poly(A) signal: SV40 polyadenylation signal
   5254..5389    +  rep_origin     SV40 ori: SV40 origin of replication
   5410..5428    -  promoter       T7 promoter: promoter for bacteriophage T7 RNA polymerase
   5436..5591    +  CDS            lacZα (fragment): LacZα fragment of β-galactosidase; lacZ fragment
   5596..6024    +  rep_origin     f1 ori (sequence partly withheld): f1 bacteriophage origin of replication; arrow indicates direction of (+) strand synthesis
   6077..6181    +  promoter       AmpR promoter: bla
   6182..7042    +  CDS            AmpR: β-lactamase; bla; confers resistance to ampicillin, carbenicillin, and related antibiotics
   7213..7801    +  rep_origin     ori: high-copy-number ColE1/pMB1/pBR322/pUC origin of replication
   7984..8076    +  CDS            lacI (fragment): lac repressor; lacI; The lac repressor binds to the lac operator to inhibit transcription in E. coli. This inhibition can be relieved by adding lactose or isopropyl-β-D-thiogalactopyranoside (IPTG).
   8089..8110    +  protein_bind   CAP binding site: CAP binding activates transcription in the presence of cAMP. E. coli catabolite activator protein
   8125..8155    +  promoter       lac promoter: promoter for the E. coli lac operon
   8163..8179    +  protein_bind   lac operator: The lac repressor binds to the lac operator to inhibit transcription in E. coli. This inhibition can be relieved by adding lactose or isopropyl-β-D-thiogalactopyranoside (IPTG). lac repressor encoded by lacI
   8224..8242    +  promoter       T3 promoter: promoter for bacteriophage T3 RNA polymerase
   8270..8496    +  promoter       RSV promoter: Rous sarcoma virus enhancer/promoter
   8497..8677    +  LTR            5' LTR (truncated): truncated 5' long terminal repeat (LTR) from HIV-1
   8724..8849    +  misc_feature   HIV-1 Ψ: packaging signal of human immunodeficiency virus type 1
   8833..9196    +  CDS            HIV-1 gag (fragment): gag protein from human immunodeficiency virus 1; gag
   9342..9575    +  misc_feature   RRE: The Rev response element (RRE) of HIV-1 allows for Rev-dependent mRNA export from the nucleus to the cytoplasm.
>Addgene plasmid #118799 | pHBS1410 GFP-TDP43 F-S | addgene full sequence | sequence record 229673 | Addgene NGS Result
GGATATTCACCATTATCGTTTCAGACCCACCTCCCAACCCCGAGGGGACCCGACAGGCCCGAAGGAATAG
AAGAAGAAGGTGGAGAGAGAGACAGAGACAGATCCATTCGATTAGTGAACGGATCTCGACGGTATCGGTT
AACTTTTAAAAGAAAAGGGGGGATTGGGGGGTACAGTGCAGGGGAAAGAATAGTAGACATAATAGCAACA
GACATACAAACTAAAGAATTACAAAAACAAATTACAAAATTCAAAATTTTATCGATAAGCTTGGGAGTTC
CGCGTTACATAACTTACGGTAAATGGCCCGCCTGGCTGACCGCCCAACGACCCCCGCCCATTGACGTCAA
TAATGACGTATGTTCCCATAGTAACGCCAATAGGGACTTTCCATTGACGTCAATGGGTGGAGTATTTACG
GTAAACTGCCCACTTGGCAGTACATCAAGTGTATCATATGCCAAGTACGCCCCCTATTGACGTCAATGAC
GGTAAATGGCCCGCCTGGCATTATGCCCAGTACATGACCTTATGGGACTTTCCTACTTGGCAGTACATCT
ACGTATTAGTCATCGCTATTACCATGGTGATGCGGTTTTGGCAGTACATCAATGGGCGTGGATAGCGGTT
TGACTCACGGGGATTTCCAAGTCTCCACCCCATTGACGTCAATGGGAGTTTGTTTTGGCACCAAAATCAA
CGGGACTTTCCAAAATGTCGTAACAACTCCGCCCCATTGACGCAAATGGGCGGTAGGCGTGTACGGTGGG
AGGTCTATATAAGCAGAGCTCGTTTAGTGAACCGTCAGATCGCCTGGAGACGCCATCCACGCTGTTTTGA
CCTCCATAGAAGACACCGACTCTAGTCCAGTGTGGTGGAATTCTGCAGATTACCACCGGTGCCACCATGG
GAAGTAAAGGAGAGGAACTATTTACAGGTACTGTGCCTATCAAAGTCGAGCTGGACGGCGACGTAAACGG
CCACAAGTTCAGCGTGCGTGGCGAGGGCGAGGGCGATGCCACCGAGGGCAAGCTGACCCTGAAGTTCATC
TGCACCACCGGCAAGCTGCCGGTGCCGTGGCCGACCCTCGTGACCACCCTGACCTACGGCGTGCAGTGCT
TCAGCCGCTACCCGGACCACATGAAGCGTCACGACTTCTTCAAGTCCGCCATGCCGGAAGGCTACGTCCA
GGAGCGCACCATCGAGTTCAAGGACGACGGCACCTACAAGACCCGCGCGGAGGTGAAGTTCGAGGGCGAC
ACCCTGGTGAACCGCATCGAGCTGAAGGGCAACGACTTCAAGGAGGACGGCAACATCCTGGGTCACAAGC
TGGAGTACAACCACAACAGCCACAACGTCCGTATCGAAGCCGACAAGCAGAAGAACGGCATCAAGGCTAA
CTTCAAGATCCGCCACAACGTTGAGGACGGCAGCCAGCAGGAAGCCGACCACAAACAGCAGAACACCCCG
ATCGGCGACGGCCCGGTGCGCCTGCCGGACAACCACTATCTGAGCACCCAGACCACGCTGAGCAAAGACC
CGAACGAGAAGCGCGATCACATGGTCCTGAAGGAGTTCGTGACGGCAGCCGGTATCACTAAAGGTGAAGA
TGAAAGTGGATCCATGTCTGAATATATTCGGGTAACCGAAGATGAGAACGATGAGCCCATTGAAATACCA
TCGGAAGACGATGGGACGGTGCTGCTCTCCACGGTTACAGCCCAGTTTCCAGGGGCGTGTGGGCTTCGCT
ACAGGAATCCAGTGTCTCAGTGTATGAGAGGTGTCCGGCTGGTAGAAGGAATTCTGCATGCCCCAGATGC
TGGCTGGGGAAATCTGGTGTATGTTGTCAACTATCCAAAAGATAACAAAAGAAAAATGGATGAGACAGAT
GCTTCATCAGCAGTGAAAGTGAAAAGAGCAGTCCAGAAAACATCCGATTTAATAGTGTTGGGTCTCCCAT
GGAAAACAACCGAACAGGACCTGAAAGAGTATTTTAGTACCTTTGGAGAAGTTCTTATGGTGCAGGTCAA
GAAAGATCTTAAGACTGGTCATTCAAAGGGGTTTGGCTTTGTTCGTTTTACGGAATATGAAACACAAGTG
AAAGTAATGTCACAGCGACATATGATAGATGGACGATGGTGTGACTGCAAACTTCCTAATTCTAAGCAAA
GCCAAGATGAGCCTTTGAGAAGCAGAAAAGTGTTTGTGGGGCGCTGTACAGAGGACATGACTGAGGATGA
GCTGCGGGAGTTCTTCTCTCAGTACGGGGATGTGATGGATGTCTTCATCCCCAAGCCATTCAGGGCCTTT
GCCTTTGTTACATTTGCAGATGATCAGATTGCGCAGTCTCTTTGTGGAGAGGACTTGATCATTAAAGGAA
TCAGCGTTCATATATCCAATGCCGAACCTAAACATAATTCAAACCGGCAGTTGGAAAGATCGGGGCGCAG
TGGTGGCAACCCAGGCGGTTCTGGTAATCAGGGCGGCTCGGGAAATTCCAGAGGCGGGGGTGCAGGGCTT
GGCAACAATCAGGGGTCCAATATGGGCGGTGGTATGAACTCAGGTGCCAGCTCGATTAATCCGGCCATGA
TGGCGGCAGCGCAGGCGGCGCTGCAGTCTTCCTGGGGTATGATGGGTATGTTAGCATCCCAACAGAACCA
GAGTGGCCCGTCGGGGAATAACCAAAATCAGGGGAATATGCAGCGCGAACCGAATCAAGCTTCAGGTAGT
GGTAACAACAGTTATAGTGGATCGAACAGTGGCGCCGCAATTGGATGGGGTTCCGCATCCAATGCAGGCT
CAGGCAGCGGCTCGAATGGCGGCTCAGGTTCTAGTATGGATTCGAAGAGCTCTGGTTGGGGAATGTAGAC
CCAGCTTTCTTGTACAAAGTGGTTGATCCTCTATCCAGCACAGTGGCGGCCGCTCGACAATCAACCTCTG
GATTACAAAATTTGTGAAAGATTGACTGGTATTCTTAACTATGTTGCTCCTTTTACGCTATGTGGATACG
CTGCTTTAATGCCTTTGTATCATGCTATTGCTTCCCGTATGGCTTTCATTTTCTCCTCCTTGTATAAATC
CTGGTTGCTGTCTCTTTATGAGGAGTTGTGGCCCGTTGTCAGGCAACGTGGCGTGGTGTGCACTGTGTTT
GCTGACGCAACCCCCACTGGTTGGGGCATTGCCACCACCTGTCAGCTCCTTTCCGGGACTTTCGCTTTCC
CCCTCCCTATTGCCACGGCGGAACTCATCGCCGCCTGCCTTGCCCGCTGCTGGACAGGGGCTCGGCTGTT
GGGCACTGACAATTCCGTGGTGTTGTCGGGGAAGCTGACGTCCTTTCCATGGCTGCTCGCCTGTGTTGCC
ACCTGGATTCTGCGCGGGACGTCCTTCTGCTACGTCCCTTCGGCCCTCAATCCAGCGGACCTTCCTTCCC
GCGGCCTGCTGCCGGCTCTGCGGCCTCTTCCGCGTCTTCGCCTTCGCCCTCAGACGAGTCGGATCTCCCT
TTGGGCCGCCTCCCCGCCTGGAATTCTACCGGGTAGGGGAGGCGCTTTTCCCAAGGCAGTCTGGAGCATG
CGCTTTAGCAGCCCCGCTGGGCACTTGGCGCTACACAAGTGGCCTCTGGCCTCGCACACATTCCACATCC
ACCGGTAGGCGCCAACCGGCTCCGTTCTTTGGTGGCCCCTTCGCGCCACCTTCTACTCCTCCCCTAGTCA
GGAAGTTCCCCCCCGCCCCGCAGCTCGCGTCGTGCAGGACGTGACAAATGGAAGTAGCACGTCTCACTAG
TCTCGTGCAGATGGACAGCACCGCTGAGCAATGGAAGCGGGTAGGCCTTTGGGGCAGCGGCCAATAGCAG
CTTTGCTCCTTCGCTTTCTGGGCTCAGAGGCTGGGAAGGGGTGGGTCCGGGGGCGGGCTCAGGGGCGGGC
TCAGGGGCGGGGCGGGCGCCCGAAGGTCCTCCGGAGGCCCGGCATTCTGCACGCTTCAAAAGCGCACGTC
TGCCGCGCTGTTCTCCTCTTCCTCATCTCCGGGCCTTTCGACCTGCAGCCCAAGCTTACCATGACCGAGT
ACAAGCCCACGGTGCGCCTCGCCACCCGCGACGACGTCCCCAGGGCCGTACGCACCCTCGCCGCCGCGTT
CGCCGACTACCCCGCCACGCGCCACACCGTCGATCCGGACCGCCACATCGAGCGGGTCACCGAGCTGCAA
GAACTCTTCCTCACGCGCGTCGGGCTCGACATCGGCAAGGTGTGGGTCGCGGACGACGGCGCCGCGGTGG
CGGTCTGGACCACGCCGGAGAGCGTCGAAGCGGGGGCGGTGTTCGCCGAGATCGGCCCGCGCATGGCCGA
GTTGAGCGGTTCCCGGCTGGCCGCGCAGCAACAGATGGAAGGCCTCCTGGCGCCGCACCGGCCCAAGGAG
CCCGCGTGGTTCCTGGCCACCGTCGGCGTCTCGCCCGACCACCAGGGCAAGGGTCTGGGCAGCGCCGTCG
TGCTCCCCGGAGTGGAGGCGGCCGAGCGCGCCGGGGTGCCCGCCTTCCTGGAGACCTCCGCGCCCCGCAA
CCTCCCCTTCTACGAGCGGCTCGGCTTCACCGTCACCGCCGACGTCGAGGTGCCCGAAGGACCGCGCACC
TGGTGCATGACCCGCAAGCCCGGTGCCTGACGCCCGCCCCACGACCCGCAGCGCCCGACCGAAAGGAGCG
CACGACCCCATGCATCTCGAGGGCCCGGTACCTTTAAGACCAATGACTTACAAGGCAGCTGTAGATCTTA
GCCACTTTTTAAAAGAAAAGGGGGGACTGGAAGGGCTAGCTCACTCCCAACGAAGACAAGATCTGCTTTT
TGCTTGTACTGGGTCTCTCTGGTTAGACCAGATCTGAGCCTGGGAGCTCTCTGGCTAACTAGGGAACCCA
CTGCTTAAGCCTCAATAAAGCTTGCCTTGAGTGCTTCAAGTAGTGTGTGCCCGTCTGTTGTGTGACTCTG
GTAACTAGAGATCCCTCAGACCCTTTTAGTCAGTGTGGAAAATCTCTAGCAGTAGTAGTTCATGTCATCT
TATTATTCAGTATTTATAACTTGCAAAGAAATGAATATCAGAGAGTGAGAGGAACTTGTTTATTGCAGCT
TATAATGGTTACAAATAAAGCAATAGCATCACAAATTTCACAAATAAAGCATTTTTTTCACTGCATTCTA
GTTGTGGTTTGTCCAAACTCATCAATGTATCTTATCATGTCTGGCTCTAGCTATCCCGCCCCTAACTCCG
CCCATCCCGCCCCTAACTCCGCCCAGTTCCGCCCATTCTCCGCCCCATGGCTGACTAATTTTTTTTATTT
ATGCAGAGGCCGAGGCCGCCTCGGCCTCTGAGCTATTCCAGAAGTAGTGAGGAGGCTTTTTTGGAGGCCT
AGGGACGTACCCAATTCGCCCTATAGTGAGTCGTATTACGCGCGCTCACTGGCCGTCGTTTTACAACGTC
GTGACTGGGAAAACCCTGGCGTTACCCAACTTAATCGCCTTGCAGCACATCCCCCTTTCGCCAGCTGGCG
TAATAGCGAAGAGGCCCGCACCGATCGCCCTTCCCAACAGTTGCGCAGCCTGAATGGCGAATGGG
[124 nt withheld, positions 5596-5719]
C
[91 nt withheld, positions 5721-5811]
A
[49 nt withheld, positions 5813-5861]
CCTTTGACGTTGGAGTCCACGTTCTTT
[37 nt withheld, positions 5889-5925]
ACCCTATCTCGGTCTATTCTTTTGATTTATAAGGGATTTTGCCGATTTCGGCCTATTGGTTAAAAAATGA
GCTGATTTAACAAAAATTTAACGCGAATTTTAACAAAATATTAACGCTTACAATTTAGGTGGCACTTTTC
GGGGAAATGTGCGCGGAACCCCTATTTGTTTATTTTTCTAAATACATTCAAATATGTATCCGCTCATGAG
ACAATAACCCTGATAAATGCTTCAATAATATTGAAAAAGGAAGAGTATGAGTATTCAACATTTCCGTGTC
GCCCTTATTCCCTTTTTTGCGGCATTTTGCCTTCCTGTTTTTGCTCACCCAGAAACGCTGGTGAAAGTAA
AAGATGCTGAAGATCAGTTGGGTGCACGAGTGGGTTACATCGAACTGGATCTCAACAGCGGTAAGATCCT
TGAGAGTTTTCGCCCCGAAGAACGTTTTCCAATGATGAGCACTTTTAAAGTTCTGCTATGTGGCGCGGTA
TTATCCCGTATTGACGCCGGGCAAGAGCAACTCGGTCGCCGCATACACTATTCTCAGAATGACTTGGTTG
AGTACTCACCAGTCACAGAAAAGCATCTTACGGATGGCATGACAGTAAGAGAATTATGCAGTGCTGCCAT
AACCATGAGTGATAACACTGCGGCCAACTTACTTCTGACAACGATCGGAGGACCGAAGGAGCTAACCGCT
TTTTTGCACAACATGGGGGATCATGTAACTCGCCTTGATCGTTGGGAACCGGAGCTGAATGAAGCCATAC
CAAACGACGAGCGTGACACCACGATGCCTGTAGCAATGGCAACAACGTTGCGCAAACTATTAACTGGCGA
ACTACTTACTCTAGCTTCCCGGCAACAATTAATAGACTGGATGGAGGCGGATAAAGTTGCAGGACCACTT
CTGCGCTCGGCCCTTCCGGCTGGCTGGTTTATTGCTGATAAATCTGGAGCCGGTGAGCGTGGGTCTCGCG
GTATCATTGCAGCACTGGGGCCAGATGGTAAGCCCTCCCGTATCGTAGTTATCTACACGACGGGGAGTCA
GGCAACTATGGATGAACGAAATAGACAGATCGCTGAGATAGGTGCCTCACTGATTAAGCATTGGTAACTG
TCAGACCAAGTTTACTCATATATACTTTAGATTGATTTAAAACTTCATTTTTAATTTAAAAGGATCTAGG
TGAAGATCCTTTTTGATAATCTCATGACCAAAATCCCTTAACGTGAGTTTTCGTTCCACTGAGCGTCAGA
CCCCGTAGAAAAGATCAAAGGATCTTCTTGAGATCCTTTTTTTCTGCGCGTAATCTGCTGCTTGCAAACA
AAAAAACCACCGCTACCAGCGGTGGTTTGTTTGCCGGATCAAGAGCTACCAACTCTTTTTCCGAAGGTAA
CTGGCTTCAGCAGAGCGCAGATACCAAATACTGTTCTTCTAGTGTAGCCGTAGTTAGGCCACCACTTCAA
GAACTCTGTAGCACCGCCTACATACCTCGCTCTGCTAATCCTGTTACCAGTGGCTGCTGCCAGTGGCGAT
AAGTCGTGTCTTACCGGGTTGGACTCAAGACGATAGTTACCGGATAAGGCGCAGCGGTCGGGCTGAACGG
GGGGTTCGTGCACACAGCCCAGCTTGGAGCGAACGACCTACACCGAACTGAGATACCTACAGCGTGAGCT
ATGAGAAAGCGCCACGCTTCCCGAAGGGAGAAAGGCGGACAGGTATCCGGTAAGCGGCAGGGTCGGAACA
GGAGAGCGCACGAGGGAGCTTCCAGGGGGAAACGCCTGGTATCTTTATAGTCCTGTCGGGTTTCGCCACC
TCTGACTTGAGCGTCGATTTTTGTGATGCTCGTCAGGGGGGCGGAGCCTATGGAAAAACGCCAGCAACGC
GGCCTTTTTACGGTTCCTGGCCTTTTGCTGGCCTTTTGCTCACATGTTCTTTCCTGCGTTATCCCCTGAT
TCTGTGGATAACCGTATTACCGCCTTTGAGTGAGCTGATACCGCTCGCCGCAGCCGAACGACCGAGCGCA
GCGAGTCAGTGAGCGAGGAAGCGGAAGAGCGCCCAATACGCAAACCGCCTCTCCCCGCGCGTTGGCCGAT
TCATTAATGCAGCTGGCACGACAGGTTTCCCGACTGGAAAGCGGGCAGTGAGCGCAACGCAATTAATGTG
AGTTAGCTCACTCATTAGGCACCCCAGGCTTTACACTTTATGCTTCCGGCTCGTATGTTGTGTGGAATTG
TGAGCGGATAACAATTTCACACAGGAAACAGCTATGACCATGATTACGCCAAGCGCGCAATTAACCCTCA
CTAAAGGGAACAAAAGCTGGAGCTGCAAGCTTAATGTAGTCTTATGCAATACTCTTGTAGTCTTGCAACA
TGGTAACGATGAGTTAGCAACATGCCTTACAAGGAGAGAAAAAGCACCGTGCATGCCGATTGGTGGAAGT
AAGGTGGTACGATCGTGCCTTATTAGGAAGGCAACAGACGGGTCTGACATGGATTGGACGAACCACTGAA
TTGCCGCATTGCAGAGATATTGTATTTAAGTGCCTAGCTCGATACATAAACGGGTCTCTCTGGTTAGACC
AGATCTGAGCCTGGGAGCTCTCTGGCTAACTAGGGAACCCACTGCTTAAGCCTCAATAAAGCTTGCCTTG
AGTGCTTCAAGTAGTGTGTGCCCGTCTGTTGTGTGACTCTGGTAACTAGAGATCCCTCAGACCCTTTTAG
TCAGTGTGGAAAATCTCTAGCAGTGGCGCCCGAACAGGGACTTGAAAGCGAAAGGGAAACCAGAGGAGCT
CTCTCGACGCAGGACTCGGCTTGCTGAAGCGCGCACGGCAAGAGGCGAGGGGCGGCGACTGGTGAGTACG
CCAAAAATTTTGACTAGCGGAGGCTAGAAGGAGAGAGATGGGTGCGAGAGCGTCAGTATTAAGCGGGGGA
GAATTAGATCGCGATGGGAAAAAATTCGGTTAAGGCCAGGGGGAAAGAAAAAATATAAATTAAAACATAT
AGTATGGGCAAGCAGGGAGCTAGAACGATTCGCAGTTAATCCTGGCCTGTTAGAAACATCAGAAGGCTGT
AGACAAATACTGGGACAGCTACAACCATCCCTTCAGACAGGATCAGAAGAACTTAGATCATTATATAATA
CAGTAGCAACCCTCTATTGTGTGCATCAAAGGATAGAGATAAAAGACACCAAGGAAGCTTTAGACAAGAT
AGAGGAAGAGCAAAACAAAAGTAAGACCACCGCACAGCAAGCGGCCGCTGATCTTCAGACCTGGAGGAGG
AGATATGAGGGACAATTGGAGAAGTGAATTATATAAATATAAAGTAGTAAAAATTGAACCATTAGGAGTA
GCACCCACCAAGGCAAAGAGAAGAGTGGTGCAGAGAGAAAAAAGAGCAGTGGGAATAGGAGCTTTGTTCC
TTGGGTTCTTGGGAGCAGCAGGAAGCACTATGGGCGCAGCGTCAATGACGCTGACGGTACAGGCCAGACA
ATTATTGTCTGGTATAGTGCAGCAGCAGAACAATTTGCTGAGGGCTATTGAGGCGCAACAGCATCTGTTG
CAACTCACAGTCTGGGGCATCAAGCAGCTCCAGGCAAGAATCCTGGCTGTGGAAAGATACCTAAAGGATC
AACAGCTCCTGGGGATTTGGGGTTGCTCTGGAAAACTCATTTGCACCACTGCTGTGCCTTGGAATGCTAG
TTGGAGTAATAAATCTCTGGAACAGATTTGGAATCACACGACCTGGATGGAGTGGGACAGAGAAATTAAC
AATTACACAAGCTTAATACACTCCTTAATTGAAGAATCGCAAAACCAGCAAGAAAAGAATGAACAAGAAT
TATTGGAATTAGATAAATGGGCAAGTTTGTGGAATTGGTTTAACATAACAAATTGGCTGTGGTATATAAA
ATTATTCATAATGATAGTAGGAGGCTTGGTAGGTTTAAGAATAGTTTTTGCTGTACTTTCTATAGTGAAT
AGAGTTAGGCAG
